>Addgene plasmid #83556 | pILGFPB5A | depositor full sequence | sequence record 159496 | pILGFPB5A sequence 5413 bps
GATCCTCTAAAGGTGAAGAATTATTCACTGGTGTTGTCCCAATTTTGGTTGAATTAGATGGTGATGTTAA
TGGTCACAAATTTTCTGTCTCCGGTGAAGGTGAAGGTGATGCTACTTACGGTAAATTGACCTTAAAATTT
ATTTGTACTACTGGTAAATTGCCAGTTCCATGGCCAACCTTAGTCACTACTTTCGGTTATGGTGTTCAAT
GTTTTGCGAGATACCCAGATCATATGAAACAACATGACTTTTTCAAGTCTGCCATGCCAGAAGGTTATGT
TCAAGAAAGAACTATTTTTTTCAAAGATGACGGTAACTACAAGACCAGAGCTGAAGTCAAGTTTGAAGGT
GATACCTTAGTTAATAGAATCGAATTAAAAGGTATTGATTTTAAAGAAGATGGTAACATTTTAGGTCACA
AATTGGAATACAACTATAACTCTCACAATGTTTACATCATGGCTGACAAACAAAAGAATGGTATCAAAGT
TAACTTCAAAATTAGACACAACATTGAAGATGGTTCTGTTCAATTAGCTGACCATTATCAACAAAATACT
CCAATTGGTGATGGTCCAGTCTTGTTACCAGACAACCATTACTTATCCACTCAATCTGCCTTATCCAAAG
ATCCAAACGAAAAGAGAGACCACATGGTCTTGTTAGAATTTGTTACTGCTGCTGGTATTACCCATGGTAT
GGATGAATTGTACAAAAGATCTTAAACTAGTAGGACTATTTGCAAAGGGAAGGGATGCTAAGGTAGAGGG
TGAACGTTACAGAAAAGCAGGCTGGGAAGCATATTTGAGAAGATGCGGCCAGCAAAACTAAAAAACTGTA
TTATAAGTAAATGCATGTATACTAAACTCACAAATTAGAGCTTCAATTTAATTATATCAGTTATTACCCG
GGAATCTCGGTCGTAATGATTTAAATGCATGCAAGCTTGGCGTAATCATGGTCATAGCTGTTTCCTGTGT
GAAATTGTTATCCGCTCACAATTCCACACAACATACGAGCCGGAAGCATAAAGTGTAAAGCCTGGGGTGC
CTAATGAGTGAGCTAACTCACATTAATTGCGTTGCGCTCACTGCCCGCTTTCCAGTCGGGAAACCTGTCG
TGCCAGCTGCATTAATGAATCGGCCAACGCGCGGGGAGAGGCGGTTTGCGTATTGGGCGCTCTTCCGCTT
CCTCGCTCACTGACTCGCTGCGCTCGGTCGTTCGGCTGCGGCGAGCGGTATCAGCTCACTCAAAGGCGGT
AATACGGTTATCCACAGAATCAGGGGATAACGCAGGAAAGAACATGTGAGCAAAAGGCCAGCAAAAGGCC
AGGAACCGTAAAAAGGCCGCGTTGCTGGCGTTTTTCCATAGGCTCCGCCCCCCTGACGAGCATCACAAAA
ATCGACGCTCAAGTCAGAGGTGGCGAAACCCGACAGGACTATAAAGATACCAGGCGTTTCCCCCTGGAAG
CTCCCTCGTGCGCTCTCCTGTTCCGACCCTGCCGCTTACCGGATACCTGTCCGCCTTTCTCCCTTCGGGA
AGCGTGGCGCTTTCTCATAGCTCACGCTGTAGGTATCTCAGTTCGGTGTAGGTCGTTCGCTCCAAGCTGG
GCTGTGTGCACGAACCCCCCGTTCAGCCCGACCGCTGCGCCTTATCCGGTAACTATCGTCTTGAGTCCAA
CCCGGTAAGACACGACTTATCGCCACTGGCAGCAGCCACTGGTAACAGGATTAGCAGAGCGAGGTATGTA
GGCGGTGCTACAGAGTTCTTGAAGTGGTGGCCTAACTACGGCTACACTAGAAGGACAGTATTTGGTATCT
GCGCTCTGCTGAAGCCAGTTACCTTCGGAAAAAGAGTTGGTAGCTCTTGATCCGGCAAACAAACCACCGC
TGGTAGCGGTGGTTTTTTTGTTTGCAAGCAGCAGATTACGCGCAGAAAAAAAGGATCTCAAGAAGATCCT
TTGATCTTTTCTACGGGGTCTGACGCTCAGTGGAACGAAAACTCACGTTAAGGGATTTTGGTCATGAGAT
TATCAAAAAGGATCTTCACCTAGATCCTTTTAAATTAAAAATGAAGTTTTAAATCAATCTAAAGTATATA
TGAGTAAACTTGGTCTGACAGTTACCAATGCTTAATCAGTGAGGCACCTATCTCAGCGATCTGTCTATTT
CGTTCATCCATAGTTGCCTGACTCCCCGTCGTGTAGATAACTACGATACGGGAGGGCTTACCATCTGGCC
CCAGTGCTGCAATGATACCGCGAGACCCACGCTCACCGGCTCCAGATTTATCAGCAATAAACCAGCCAGC
CGGAAGGGCCGAGCGCAGAAGTGGTCCTGCAACTTTATCCGCCTCCATCCAGTCTATTAATTGTTGCCGG
GAAGCTAGAGTAAGTAGTTCGCCAGTTAATAGTTTGCGCAACGTTGTTGCCATTGCTACAGGCATCGTGG
TGTCACGCTCGTCGTTTGGTATGGCTTCATTCAGCTCCGGTTCCCAACGATCAAGGCGAGTTACATGATC
CCCCATGTTGTGCAAAAAAGCGGTTAGCTCCTTCGGTCCTCCGATCGTTGTCAGAAGTAAGTTGGCCGCA
GTGTTATCACTCATGGTTATGGCAGCACTGCATAATTCTCTTACTGTCATGCCATCCGTAAGATGCTTTT
CTGTGACTGGTGAGTACTCAACCAAGTCATTCTGAGAATAGTGTATGCGGCGACCGAGTTGCTCTTGCCC
GGCGTCAATACGGGATAATACCGCGCCACATAGCAGAACTTTAAAAGTGCTCATCATTGGAAAACGTTCT
TCGGGGCGAAAACTCTCAAGGATCTTACCGCTGTTGAGATCCAGTTCGATGTAACCCACTCGTGCACCCA
ACTGATCTTCAGCATCTTTTACTTTCACCAGCGTTTCTGGGTGAGCAAAAACAGGAAGGCAAAATGCCGC
AAAAAAGGGAATAAGGGCGACACGGAAATGTTGAATACTCATACTCTTCCTTTTTCAATATTATTGAAGC
ATTTATCAGGGTTATTGTCTCATGAGCGGATACATATTTGAATGTATTTAGAAAAATAAACAAATAGGGG
TTCCGCGCACATTTCCCCGAAAAGTGCCACCTGACGTCTAAGAAACCATTATTATCATGACATTAACCTA
TAAAAATAGGCGTATCACGAGGCCCTTTCGTCTCGCGCGTTTCGGTGATGACGGTGAAAACCTCTGACAC
ATGCAGCTCCCGGAGACGGTCACAGCTTGTCTGTAAGCGGATGCCGGGAGCAGACAAGCCCGTCAGGGCG
CGTCAGCGGGTGTTGGCGGGTGTCGGGGCTGGCTTAACTATGCGGCATCAGAGCAGATTGTACTGAGAGT
GCACCATATGCGGTGTGAAATACCGCACAGATGCGTAAGGAGAAAATACCGCATCAGGCGCCATTCGCCA
TTCAGGCTGCGCAACTGTTGGGAAGGGCGATCGGTGCGGGCCTCTTCGCTATTACGCCAGCTGGCGAAAG
GGGGATGTGCTGCAAGGCGATTAAGTTGGGTAACGCCAGGGTTTTCCCAGTCACGACGTTGTAAAACGAC
GGCCAGTGAATTCATTTAAATTTTTTTGATTCGGTAATCTCCGAGCAGAAGGAAGAACGAAGGAAGGAGC
ACAGACTTAGATTGGTATATATACGCATATGTGGTGTTGAAGAAACATGAAATTGCCCAGTATTCTTAAC
CCAACTGCACAGAACAAAAACCTGCAGGAAACGAAGATAAAACATGTCCACAAAATCATATACCAGTAGA
GCTGAGACTCATGCAAGTCCGGTTGCATCGAAACTTTTACGTTTAATGGATGAAAAGAAGACCAATTTGT
GTGCTTCTCTTGACGTTCGTTCGACTGATGAGCTATTGAAACTTGTTGAAACGTTGGGTCCATACATTTG
CCTTTTGAAAACACACGTTGATATCTTGGATGATTTCAGTTATGAGGGTACTGTCGTTCCATTGAAAGCA
TTGGCAGAGAAATACAAGTTCTTGATATTTGAGGACAGAAAATTCGCCGATATCGGTAACACAGTCAAAT
TACAATATACATCGGGCGTTTACCGTATCGCAGAATGGTCTGATATCACCAACGCCCACGGGGTTACTGG
TGCTGGTATTGTTGCTGGCTTGAAACAAGGTGCGCAAGAGGTCACCAAAGAACCAAGGGGATTATTGATG
CTTGCTGAATTGTCTTCCAAGGGTTCTCTAGCACACGGTGAATATACTAAGGGTACCGTTGATATTGCAA
AGAGTGATAAAGATTTCGTTATTGGGTTCATTGCTCAGAACGATATGGGAGGAAGAGAAGAAGGGTTTGA
TTGGCTAATCATGACCCCAGGTGTAGGTTTAGACGACAAAGGCGATGCATTGGGTCAGCAGTACAGAACC
GTCGACGAAGTTGTAAGTGGTGGATCAGATATCATCATTGTTGGCAGAGGACTTTTCGCCAAGGGTAGAG
ATCCTAAGGTTGAAGGTGAAAGATACAGAAATGCTGGATGGGAAGCGTACCAAAAGAGAATCAGCGCTCC
CCATTAATTATACAGGAAACTTAATAGAACAAATCACATATTTAATCTAATAGCCACCTGCATTGGCACG
GTGCAACACTCACTTCAACTTCATCTTACAAAAGATCACGTGATCTGTTGTATTGGGATCTCTAGACCTA
ATAACTTCGTATAGCATACATTATACGAAGTTATATTAAGGGTTGCTCGACTTATATTGAATTTTCAAAA
ATTCTTACTTTTTTTTTGGATGGACGCAAAGAAGTTTAATAATCATATTACATGGCATTACCACCATATA
CATATCCATATCTAATCTTACTTATATGTTGTGGAAATGTAAAGAGCCCCATTATCTTAGCCTAAAAAAA
CCTTCTCTTTGGAACTTTCAGTAATACGCTTAACTGCTCATTGCTATATTGAAGTACGGATTAGAAGCCG
CCGAGCGGGCGACAGCCCTCCGACGGAAGACTCTCCTCCGTGCGTCCTCGTCTTCACCGGTCGCGTTCCT
GAAACGCAGATGTGCCTCGCGCCGCACTGCTCCGAACAATAAAGATTCTACAATACTAGCTTTTATGGTT
ATGAAGAGGAAAAATTGGCAGTAACCTGGCCCCACAAACCTTCAAATTAACGAATCAAATTAACAACCAT
AGGATGATAATGCGATTAGTTTTTTAGCCTTATTTCTGGGGTAATTAATCAGCGAAGCGATGATTTTTGA
TCTATTAACAGATATATAAATGGAAAAGCTGCATAACCACTTTAACTAATACTTTCAACATTTTCAGTTT
GTATTACTTCTTATTCAAATGTCATAAAAGTATCAACAAAAAATTGTTAATATACCTCTATACTTTAACG
TCAAGGAGAAAAAACTATAATGG
Features (pLannotate 1.2.2; 16 found; start..end, strand, type, name):
      6..716     +  CDS            GFPmut3: GFPmut3 is a basic (constitutively fluorescent) green fluorescent protein published in 1996, derived from Aequorea victoria. It is reported to be a very rapidly-maturing weak dimer.
    732..831     +  CDS            URA3 (fragment): orotidine-5'-phosphate decarboxylase, required for uracil biosynthesis; S. cerevisiae URA3; yeast auxotrophic marker, counterselectable with 5-fluoroorotic acid (5-FOA)
    985..1001    -  protein_bind   lac operator: The lac repressor binds to the lac operator to inhibit transcription in E. coli. This inhibition can be relieved by adding lactose or isopropyl-β-D-thiogalactopyranoside (IPTG). lac repressor encoded by lacI
   1009..1039    -  promoter       lac promoter: promoter for the E. coli lac operon
   1054..1075    -  protein_bind   CAP binding site: CAP binding activates transcription in the presence of cAMP. E. coli catabolite activator protein
   1088..1180    -  CDS            lacI (fragment): lac repressor; lacI; The lac repressor binds to the lac operator to inhibit transcription in E. coli. This inhibition can be relieved by adding lactose or isopropyl-β-D-thiogalactopyranoside (IPTG).
   1363..1951    -  rep_origin     ori: high-copy-number ColE1/pMB1/pBR322/pUC origin of replication
   2122..2982    -  CDS            AmpR: β-lactamase; bla; confers resistance to ampicillin, carbenicillin, and related antibiotics
   2983..3087    -  promoter       AmpR promoter: bla
   3182..3217    +  CDS            rop (fragment): Rop protein, which maintains plasmids at low copy number; rop
   3319..3418    +  misc_feature   bom (fragment): basis of mobility region from pBR322
   3424..3581    -  CDS            lacZα (fragment): LacZα fragment of β-galactosidase; lacZ fragment
   3588..3751    +  promoter       URA3 promoter (fragment): S. cerevisiae URA3
   3754..4539    +  CDS            URA3: PYRF_YEAST - Experimental evidence at protein level: Swiss-Prot protein existence level 1. From Saccharomyces cerevisiae (strain ATCC 204508 / S288c) (Baker's yeast).
   4691..4724    +  protein_bind   loxP: Cre-mediated recombination occurs in the 8-bp core sequence (GCATACAT). Cre recombinase
   4753..5405    +  promoter       GAL1,10 promoter: GAL1 and GAL10 genes of S. cerevisiae; divergent inducible promoter, regulated by Gal4
