[The description below was written by a language model from this plasmid's Addgene catalogue record and pLannotate feature annotations shown in this document.]
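Description:
pILGFPB5A is a yeast expression reporter plasmid built on the pUC19 backbone, made to measure the expression output of the Saccharomyces cerevisiae GAL1 promoter using yeast-enhanced GFP (yEGFP) as the readout. In E. coli it is maintained at high copy through the ColE1/pUC-type origin and selected with ampicillin via the β-lactamase gene and its promoter. Remnants of the pUC19 lac region (lac promoter, operator, CAP binding site, and lacZα and lacI fragments) are also annotated. No yeast replication origin or centromere appears in the feature table, which suggests the plasmid works by chromosomal integration rather than episomal maintenance, although the record does not say so explicitly.

The payload is a GAL1,10 divergent promoter region, regulated by Gal4 and induced by galactose. On the circular map it sits directly upstream of the GFP coding sequence, which the annotation tool matched to GFPmut3 and which corresponds to the catalogued yEGFP. Yeast selection uses a URA3 marker that complements uracil auxotrophy. The catalogue gives its origin as Kluyveromyces lactis for use in S. cerevisiae, whereas the automated annotation labels the coding sequence by similarity to the S. cerevisiae protein. Short S. cerevisiae URA3 fragments, one from the promoter upstream of the marker and one from the coding sequence downstream of GFP, flank the marker-reporter cassette and could act as homology arms for targeting the ura3 locus, though this is an inference. A single loxP site lies between the marker and the GAL1 promoter. According to the associated study, the plasmid belongs to a comparison of yeast promoter activities on different carbon sources and across the diauxic shift.
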