Addgene plasmid #83556: pILGFPB5A
Purpose: Used to evaluate the expression output of GAL1 promoter with yEGFP used as the reporter gene.
Depositing lab: Claudia Vickers. Depositing organization: University of Queensland. Publication: Controlling heterologous gene expression in yeast cell factories on different carbon substrates and across the diauxic shift: a comparison of yeast promoter activities. Peng B, Williams TC, Henry M, Nielsen LK, Vickers CE. Microb Cell Fact. 2015 Jun 26;14:91. doi: 10.1186/s12934-015-0278-5. PubMed 26112740.
Backbone
  Vector backbone: pUC19
  Vector type: Yeast Expression
  Selectable markers: URA3 ; kluyveromyces lactis in S. cerevisiae
Growth in bacteria
  Bacterial resistance: Ampicillin, 100 μg/mL
  Growth temperature: 37°C
  Growth strain: alpha-Select
  Growth instructions: alpha-Select from BIOLINE (Genotype: F- deoR endA1 recA1 relA1 gyrA96 hsdR17(rk-, mk+) supE44 thi-1 phoA Δ(lacZYA-argF)U169 Φ80lacZΔM15 λ-)
  Copy number: High Copy
Gene/Insert
  Gene/Insert name: GAL1 promoter-yEGFP
  Species: S. cerevisiae (budding yeast)
  Promoter: GAL1
  Cloning method: Restriction Enzyme; 5′ cloning site unknown (unknown if destroyed); 3′ cloning site unknown (unknown if destroyed)
  Sequencing primers: 5′ unknown; 3′ yGFP-R
Terms and licenses: Academic/Nonprofit Terms; Industry Terms: Not Available to Industry
How to cite: pILGFPB5A was a gift from Claudia Vickers (Addgene plasmid # 83556 ; http://n2t.net/addgene:83556 ; RRID:Addgene_83556)
