>Addgene plasmid #83556 | pILGFPB5A | addgene partial sequence | sequence record 161796 | yGFP-R 5'-GCATCACCTTCACCTTCACC-3'
TTAACATCACCATCTAATTCAACCAAAATTGGGACAACACCAGTGAATAATTCTTCACCTTTAGAGGATC
CCATTATAGTTTTTTCTCCTTGACGTTAAAGTATAGAGGTATATTAACAATTTTTTGTTGATACTTTTAT
GACATTTGAATAAGAAGTAATACAAACCGAAAATGTTGAAAGTATTAGTTAAAGTGGTTATGCAGCTTTT
GCATTTATATATCTGTTAATAGATCAAAAATCATCGCTTCGCTGATTAATTACCCCAGAAATAAGGCTAA
AAAACTAATCGCATTATTATCCTATGGTTGTTAATTTGATTCGTTGATTTGAAGGTTTGTGGGGCCAGGT
TACTGCCAATTTTTCCTCTTCATAACCATAAAAGCTAGTATTGTAGAATCTTTATTGTTCGGAGCAGTGC
GGCGCGAGGCACATCTGCGTTTCAGGAACGCGACCGGTGAAGACCAGGACGCACGGAGGAGAGTCTTCCG
TCGGAGGGCTGTCGCCCGCTCGGCGGCTTCTAATCCGTACTTCAATATAGCAATGAGCAGTTAAGCGTAT
TACTGAAAGTTCCAAAGAGAAGGTTTTTTTAGGCTAAGATAATGGGGCTCTTTACATTTCCACAACATAT
AAGTAAGATTAGATATGGATATGTATATGGTGGTATTGCCATGTAATATGATTATTAAACTTCTTTGCGT
CCATCCAAAAAAAAAGTAAGAATTTTTGAAAATTCAATATAAGTCGAGCAACCCTTAATATAACTTCGTA
TAATGTATGCTATACGAAGTTATTAGGTCTAGAGATCCCAATACAACAGATCACGTGATCTTTTTGTAAG
ATGAAGTTGAAGTAGTGTTGCACCGTGCCAATGCAGGTGGCTATTAGATTAAATATGTGATTTGTTCTAT
TAAGTTTCCTGTATAATTAATGGGGAGCGCTGATTCTCTTTTGGTACGCTTCCCATCCAGCATTTCTGTA
TCTTTCACCTTCAACCTTAGGATCTC
