>Addgene plasmid #83556 | pILGFPB5A | addgene partial sequence | sequence record 161798 | M13-Rev 5'-CAGGAAACAGCTATGACC-3'
ATTTAAATCATTACGACCGAGATTCCCGGGTAATAACTGATATAATTAAATTGAAGCTCTAATTTGTGAG
TTTAGTATACATGCATTTACTTATAATACAGTTTTTTAGTTTTGCTGGCCGCATCTTCTCAAATATGCTT
CCCAGCCTGCTTTTCTGTAACGTTCACCCTCTACCTTAGCATCCCTTCCCTTTGCAAATAGTCCTACTAG
TTTAAGATCTTTTGTACAATTCATCCATACCATGGGTAATACCAGCAGCAGTAACAAATTCTAACAAGAC
CATGTGGTCTCTCTTTTCGTTTGGATCTTTGGATAAGGCAGATTGAGTGGATAAGTAATGGTTGTCTGGT
AACAAGACTGGACCATCACCAATTGGAGTATTTTGTTGATAATGGTCAGCTAATTGAACAGAACCATCTT
CAATGTTGTGTCTAATTTTGAAGTTAACTTTGATACCATTCTTTTGTTTGTCAGCCATGATGTAAACATT
GTGAGAGTTATAGTTGTATTCCAATTTGTGACCTAAAATGTTACCATCTTCTTTAAAATCAATACCTTTT
AATTCGATTCTATTAACTAAGGTATCACCTTCAAACTTGACTTCAGCTCTGGTCTTGTAGTTACCGTCAT
CTTTGAAAAAAATAGTTCTTTCTTGAACATAACCTTCTGGCATGGCAGACTTGAAAAAGTCATGTTGTTT
CATATGATCTGGGTATCTCGCAAAACATTGAACACCATAACCGAAAGTAGTGACTAAGGTTGGCCATGGA
ACTGGCAATTTACCAGTAGTACAAATAAATTTTAAGGTCAATTTACCGTAAGTAGCATCACCTTCACCTT
CACCGGAGACAGAAAATTTGTGACCATTAACATCACCATCTAATTCAACCAAAATTGGGACAACACCAGT
GAATAATTCTTCACCTTTAGAGGATCCCATTATAGTTTTTTCTCCTTGACGTTAAAGTATAGAGGTATAT
TAACAATTTTTTGTTGATACTTTTATGACATTTGAATAAGAAGTAATACAAACCGA
